Addgene plasmid #161977: pGEMT-halo-HA-p2a-neoR
Purpose: homologous donor template for endogenous tagging
Depositing lab: Joanna Wysocka. Depositing organization: Stanford University. Publication: Opposing Effects of Cohesin and Transcription on CTCF Organization Revealed by Super-resolution Imaging. Gu B, Comerci CJ, McCarthy DG, Saurabh S, Moerner WE, Wysocka J. Mol Cell. 2020 Nov 19;80(4):699-711.e7. doi: 10.1016/j.molcel.2020.10.001. Epub 2020 Oct 21. PubMed 33091336.
Backbone
  Vector backbone: pGEMT
  Backbone size w/o insert (bp): 3000
  Total vector size (bp): 4815
Growth in bacteria
  Bacterial resistance: Ampicillin, 100 μg/mL
  Growth temperature: 37°C
  Growth strain: DH5alpha
  Copy number: High Copy
Gene/Insert
  Gene/Insert name: GAlinker-HA-halo-HA-p2a-neoR
  Insert size (bp): 1815
Terms and licenses: Academic/Nonprofit Terms; Industry Terms: Not Available to Industry
How to cite: pGEMT-halo-HA-p2a-neoR was a gift from Joanna Wysocka (Addgene plasmid # 161977 ; http://n2t.net/addgene:161977 ; RRID:Addgene_161977)
