[The description below was written by a language model from this plasmid's Addgene catalogue record and pLannotate feature annotations shown in this document.]
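Description:
pGEMT-halo-HA-p2a-neoR is a bacterial cloning plasmid built on the pGEM-T backbone that serves as a homologous donor template for endogenous protein tagging. It is a high-copy plasmid propagated in E. coli through a ColE1/pUC-type origin and selected with ampicillin via the β-lactamase gene and its own promoter. The backbone also carries the usual pGEM-T elements: an f1 phage origin, a lac promoter/operator with a CAP site and an interrupted lacZα fragment, and flanking T7 and SP6 phage promoters on either side of the cloning site. The recorded size is about 4.8 kb, consistent with the sequenced record.

The roughly 1.8 kb insert is described as GAlinker-HA-halo-HA-p2a-neoR and lies on the reverse strand relative to the annotated backbone features, reading from the T7 side toward the SP6 side. It encodes a glycine/alanine-type linker, HaloTag flanked by HA epitope tags, a P2A self-cleaving peptide and the Tn5 aminoglycoside phosphotransferase (NeoR). The annotation detects only HaloTag and NeoR; the linker, HA tags and P2A are known from the insert name, and the short hornet peptide match next to NeoR is most likely a spurious hit. No eukaryotic promoter is annotated, which fits a design in which the cassette is fused in frame to a target gene so that the endogenous locus drives both the tagged protein and, through P2A, separate G418 resistance for selecting correctly integrated cells.

HaloTag allows covalent labelling with chloroalkane ligands, for instance fluorescent dyes for imaging, while HA permits antibody detection. The record names no homology arms or target gene, so the plasmid appears to be a generic cassette to which locus-specific arms must be added, although the record does not say so explicitly.
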