Features (pLannotate 1.2.2; 15 found; start..end, strand, type, name):
     13..170     +  CDS            lacZα (fragment): LacZα fragment of β-galactosidase; lacZ fragment
    174..602     +  rep_origin     f1 ori (sequence partly withheld): f1 bacteriophage origin of replication; arrow indicates direction of (+) strand synthesis
    630..680     -  misc_feature   bom (fragment): basis of mobility region from pBR322
    707..811     +  promoter       AmpR promoter: bla
    812..1672    +  CDS            AmpR: β-lactamase; bla; confers resistance to ampicillin, carbenicillin, and related antibiotics
   1843..2431    +  rep_origin     ori: high-copy-number ColE1/pMB1/pBR322/pUC origin of replication
   2614..2706    +  CDS            lacI (fragment): lac repressor; lacI; The lac repressor binds to the lac operator to inhibit transcription in E. coli. This inhibition can be relieved by adding lactose or isopropyl-β-D-thiogalactopyranoside (IPTG).
   2719..2740    +  protein_bind   CAP binding site: CAP binding activates transcription in the presence of cAMP. E. coli catabolite activator protein
   2755..2785    +  promoter       lac promoter: promoter for the E. coli lac operon
   2793..2809    +  protein_bind   lac operator: The lac repressor binds to the lac operator to inhibit transcription in E. coli. This inhibition can be relieved by adding lactose or isopropyl-β-D-thiogalactopyranoside (IPTG). lac repressor encoded by lacI
   2851..2869    +  promoter       SP6 promoter: promoter for bacteriophage SP6 RNA polymerase
   2881..2943    +  CDS            VESPI_VESMG (fragment): Experimental evidence at protein level: Swiss-Prot protein existence level 1. Shows contractile activity on isolated ileum smooth muscle. From Vespa magnifica (Hornet).
   2937..3728    -  CDS            NeoR/KanR: aminoglycoside phosphotransferase from Tn5; aph(3')-II (or nptII); confers resistance to neomycin, kanamycin, and G418 (Geneticin®)
   3828..4709    -  CDS            HaloTag®: modified bacterial dehalogenase that forms covalent bonds with chloroalkane derivatives
   4801..10      -  promoter       T7 promoter (across the origin): promoter for bacteriophage T7 RNA polymerase
>Addgene plasmid #161977 | pGEMT-halo-HA-p2a-neoR | addgene full sequence | sequence record 321813 | Addgene NGS Result
AGTCGTATTACAATTCACTGGCCGTCGTTTTACAACGTCGTGACTGGGAAAACCCTGGCGTTACCCAACT
TAATCGCCTTGCAGCACATCCCCCTTTCGCCAGCTGGCGTAATAGCGAAGAGGCCCGCACCGATCGCCCT
TCCCAACAGTTGCGCAGCCTGAATGGCGAATGG
[124 nt withheld, positions 174-297]
C
[91 nt withheld, positions 299-389]
A
[49 nt withheld, positions 391-439]
CCTTTGACGTTGGAGTCCACGTTCTTT
[37 nt withheld, positions 467-503]
ACCCTATCTCGGTCTATTCTTTTGATTTATAAGGGATTTTGCCGATTTCGGCCTATTGGTTAAAAAATGA
GCTGATTTAACAAAAATTTAACGCGAATTTTAACAAAATATTAACGCTTACAATTTCCTGATGCGGTATT
TTCTCCTTACGCATCTGTGCGGTATTTCACACCGCATCAGGTGGCACTTTTCGGGGAAATGTGCGCGGAA
CCCCTATTTGTTTATTTTTCTAAATACATTCAAATATGTATCCGCTCATGAGACAATAACCCTGATAAAT
GCTTCAATAATATTGAAAAAGGAAGAGTATGAGTATTCAACATTTCCGTGTCGCCCTTATTCCCTTTTTT
GCGGCATTTTGCCTTCCTGTTTTTGCTCACCCAGAAACGCTGGTGAAAGTAAAAGATGCTGAAGATCAGT
TGGGTGCACGAGTGGGTTACATCGAACTGGATCTCAACAGCGGTAAGATCCTTGAGAGTTTTCGCCCCGA
AGAACGTTTTCCAATGATGAGCACTTTTAAAGTTCTGCTATGTGGCGCGGTATTATCCCGTATTGACGCC
GGGCAAGAGCAACTCGGTCGCCGCATACACTATTCTCAGAATGACTTGGTTGAGTACTCACCAGTCACAG
AAAAGCATCTTACGGATGGCATGACAGTAAGAGAATTATGCAGTGCTGCCATAACCATGAGTGATAACAC
TGCGGCCAACTTACTTCTGACAACGATCGGAGGACCGAAGGAGCTAACCGCTTTTTTGCACAACATGGGG
GATCATGTAACTCGCCTTGATCGTTGGGAACCGGAGCTGAATGAAGCCATACCAAACGACGAGCGTGACA
CCACGATGCCTGTAGCAATGGCAACAACGTTGCGCAAACTATTAACTGGCGAACTACTTACTCTAGCTTC
CCGGCAACAATTAATAGACTGGATGGAGGCGGATAAAGTTGCAGGACCACTTCTGCGCTCGGCCCTTCCG
GCTGGCTGGTTTATTGCTGATAAATCTGGAGCCGGTGAGCGTGGGTCTCGCGGTATCATTGCAGCACTGG
GGCCAGATGGTAAGCCCTCCCGTATCGTAGTTATCTACACGACGGGGAGTCAGGCAACTATGGATGAACG
AAATAGACAGATCGCTGAGATAGGTGCCTCACTGATTAAGCATTGGTAACTGTCAGACCAAGTTTACTCA
TATATACTTTAGATTGATTTAAAACTTCATTTTTAATTTAAAAGGATCTAGGTGAAGATCCTTTTTGATA
ATCTCATGACCAAAATCCCTTAACGTGAGTTTTCGTTCCACTGAGCGTCAGACCCCGTAGAAAAGATCAA
AGGATCTTCTTGAGATCCTTTTTTTCTGCGCGTAATCTGCTGCTTGCAAACAAAAAAACCACCGCTACCA
GCGGTGGTTTGTTTGCCGGATCAAGAGCTACCAACTCTTTTTCCGAAGGTAACTGGCTTCAGCAGAGCGC
AGATACCAAATACTGTTCTTCTAGTGTAGCCGTAGTTAGGCCACCACTTCAAGAACTCTGTAGCACCGCC
TACATACCTCGCTCTGCTAATCCTGTTACCAGTGGCTGCTGCCAGTGGCGATAAGTCGTGTCTTACCGGG
TTGGACTCAAGACGATAGTTACCGGATAAGGCGCAGCGGTCGGGCTGAACGGGGGGTTCGTGCACACAGC
CCAGCTTGGAGCGAACGACCTACACCGAACTGAGATACCTACAGCGTGAGCTATGAGAAAGCGCCACGCT
TCCCGAAGGGAGAAAGGCGGACAGGTATCCGGTAAGCGGCAGGGTCGGAACAGGAGAGCGCACGAGGGAG
CTTCCAGGGGGAAACGCCTGGTATCTTTATAGTCCTGTCGGGTTTCGCCACCTCTGACTTGAGCGTCGAT
TTTTGTGATGCTCGTCAGGGGGGCGGAGCCTATGGAAAAACGCCAGCAACGCGGCCTTTTTACGGTTCCT
GGCCTTTTGCTGGCCTTTTGCTCACATGTTCTTTCCTGCGTTATCCCCTGATTCTGTGGATAACCGTATT
ACCGCCTTTGAGTGAGCTGATACCGCTCGCCGCAGCCGAACGACCGAGCGCAGCGAGTCAGTGAGCGAGG
AAGCGGAAGAGCGCCCAATACGCAAACCGCCTCTCCCCGCGCGTTGGCCGATTCATTAATGCAGCTGGCA
CGACAGGTTTCCCGACTGGAAAGCGGGCAGTGAGCGCAACGCAATTAATGTGAGTTAGCTCACTCATTAG
GCACCCCAGGCTTTACACTTTATGCTTCCGGCTCGTATGTTGTGTGGAATTGTGAGCGGATAACAATTTC
ACACAGGAAACAGCTATGACCATGATTACGCCAAGCTATTTAGGTGACACTATAGAATACTCAAGCTATG
CATCCAACGCGTTGGGAGCTCTCCCATATGGTCGACCTGCAGGCGGCCGCCTGTCAGAAGAACTCGTCAA
GAAGGCGATAGAAGGCGATGCGCTGCGAATCGGGAGCGGCGATACCGTAAAGCACGAGGAAGCGGTCAGC
CCATTCGCCGCCAAGCTCTTCAGCAATATCACGGGTAGCCAACGCTATGTCCTGATAGCGGTCCGCCACA
CCCAGCCGGCCACAGTCGATGAATCCAGAAAAGCGGCCATTTTCCACCATGATATTCGGCAAGCAGGCAT
CGCCATGGGTCACGACGAGATCATCGCCGTCGGGCATGCGCGCCTTGAGCCTGGCGAACAGTTCGGCTGG
CGCGAGCCCCTGATGCTCTTCGTCCAGATCATCCTGATCGACAAGACCGGCTTCCATCCGAGTACGTGCT
CGCTCGATGCGATGTTTCGCTTGGTGGTCGAATGGGCAGGTAGCCGGATCAAGCGTATGCAGCCGCCGCA
TTGCATCAGCCATGATGGATACTTTCTCGGCAGGAGCAAGGTGAGATGACAGGAGATCCTGCCCCGGCAC
TTCGCCCAATAGCAGCCAGTCCCTTCCCGCTTCAGTGACAACGTCGAGCACAGCTGCGCAAGGAACGCCC
GTCGTGGCCAGCCACGATAGCCGCGCTGCCTCGTCCTGCAGTTCATTCAGGGCACCGGACAGGTCGGTCT
TGACAAAAAGAACCGGGCGCCCCTGCGCTGACAGCCGGAACACGGCGGCATCAGAGCAGCCGATTGTCTG
TTGTGCCCAGTCATAGCCGAATAGCCTCTCCACCCAAGCGGCCGGAGAACCTGCGTGCAATCCATCTTGT
TCAATAAGCTTAGGTCCAGGGTTCTCCTCCACGTCTCCAGCCTGCTTCAGCAGGCTGAAGTTAGTAGCTC
CGCTTCCGGCGTAGTCTGGCACGTCATATGGGTAGGAAATCTCCAGAGTAGACAGCCAGCGCGCGATCTC
GCTGCCGATCAGGTCCGGGTTGTCTTCTTGCAGCAGATTCAGACCCGGGCCGATGTCCACAGCCTTGCAG
TTAGGCAGGCTTTTGGCCAGGCGAGCGGCTTCGGCCGGTGGGATCAGAACGCCTGGGGTGCCCCAGAACA
GCAGCTTCGGGACAGGGGACTGGTGCAGCCAGTCCATGTATTCTTCGACCAGCGCGACGATGTTCGCTGG
CTCACCGGCGATTGGCAGCTCGTTTGGGAAGCGCCACAGTGGCTCGCGGTCAACAGGATTCAGGAACGGC
TCGCGGTAATGGTCCATCTCGACTTCAGTCAGCGGGCGGACGACACCCATCGGCAGCGTACCCTCGATAA
AAACGTTCTGATCGATGATCAGCTTGCGGCCGACGTCGGTGGTGCGGAAGGCCTGGAAGGTCTCGCGGGC
AAATTCTGGCCATTCGTCCCAGGTCGGGATAGGGCGGATGAACTCCATAAATGCAATACCTTTGACGCGC
TCTGGATTGCGCTTGGCCCAGTGGAAACCCAGAGCGGAGCCCCAGTCGTGAATGACCAGGACGACCTCTT
CCAGACCCAGGGCTTCGATGAAGGCATCCATGAAGCGGACGTGGTCGTCGAAGAAATAACCCAGGTCTGG
TTTGTCGGATTTGCCCATACCGATCAGGTCTGGAGCAATGCAGCGATGGGTCGGTGCAACATGCGGGATG
ATGTTGCGCCACACGTAGGAGGAGGTCGGGTTACCGTGCAGGAACAGCACAGGGGTGCCATCGCGCGGAC
CAACATCGACGTAGTGCATGCGCTCGCCCAGGACTTCCACATAATGGGGGTCGAATGGAAAGCCAGTACC
GATTTCGGCGTAGTCTGGCACGTCATATGGGTAGGCACCGGCTCCAGCATCCCGCGGCCATGGCGGCCGG
GAGCATGCGACGTCGGGCCCAATTCGCCCTATAGTG
