>Addgene plasmid #161977 | pGEMT-halo-HA-p2a-neoR | depositor partial sequence | sequence record 314179 | pGEMT-halo-HA-p2a-neoR sequence 1815 bps
GCTGGAGCCGGTGCCTACCCATATGACGTGCCAGACTACGCCGAAATCGGTACTGGCTTTCCATTCGACC
CCCATTATGTGGAAGTCCTGGGCGAGCGCATGCACTACGTCGATGTTGGTCCGCGCGATGGCACCCCTGT
GCTGTTCCTGCACGGTAACCCGACCTCCTCCTACGTGTGGCGCAACATCATCCCGCATGTTGCACCGACC
CATCGCTGCATTGCTCCAGACCTGATCGGTATGGGCAAATCCGACAAACCAGACCTGGGTTATTTCTTCG
ACGACCACGTCCGCTTCATGGATGCCTTCATCGAAGCCCTGGGTCTGGAAGAGGTCGTCCTGGTCATTCA
CGACTGGGGCTCCGCTCTGGGTTTCCACTGGGCCAAGCGCAATCCAGAGCGCGTCAAAGGTATTGCATTT
ATGGAGTTCATCCGCCCTATCCCGACCTGGGACGAATGGCCAGAATTTGCCCGCGAGACCTTCCAGGCCT
TCCGCACCACCGACGTCGGCCGCAAGCTGATCATCGATCAGAACGTTTTTATCGAGGGTACGCTGCCGAT
GGGTGTCGTCCGCCCGCTGACTGAAGTCGAGATGGACCATTACCGCGAGCCGTTCCTGAATCCTGTTGAC
CGCGAGCCACTGTGGCGCTTCCCAAACGAGCTGCCAATCGCCGGTGAGCCAGCGAACATCGTCGCGCTGG
TCGAAGAATACATGGACTGGCTGCACCAGTCCCCTGTCCCGAAGCTGCTGTTCTGGGGCACCCCAGGCGT
TCTGATCCCACCGGCCGAAGCCGCTCGCCTGGCCAAAAGCCTGCCTAACTGCAAGGCTGTGGACATCGGC
CCGGGTCTGAATCTGCTGCAAGAAGACAACCCGGACCTGATCGGCAGCGAGATCGCGCGCTGGCTGTCTA
CTCTGGAGATTTCCTACCCATATGACGTGCCAGACTACGCCGGAAGCGGAGCTACTAACTTCAGCCTGCT
GAAGCAGGCTGGAGACGTGGAGGAGAACCCTGGACCTAAGCTTATTGAACAAGATGGATTGCACGCAGGT
TCTCCGGCCGCTTGGGTGGAGAGGCTATTCGGCTATGACTGGGCACAACAGACAATCGGCTGCTCTGATG
CCGCCGTGTTCCGGCTGTCAGCGCAGGGGCGCCCGGTTCTTTTTGTCAAGACCGACCTGTCCGGTGCCCT
GAATGAACTGCAGGACGAGGCAGCGCGGCTATCGTGGCTGGCCACGACGGGCGTTCCTTGCGCAGCTGTG
CTCGACGTTGTCACTGAAGCGGGAAGGGACTGGCTGCTATTGGGCGAAGTGCCGGGGCAGGATCTCCTGT
CATCTCACCTTGCTCCTGCCGAGAAAGTATCCATCATGGCTGATGCAATGCGGCGGCTGCATACGCTTGA
TCCGGCTACCTGCCCATTCGACCACCAAGCGAAACATCGCATCGAGCGAGCACGTACTCGGATGGAAGCC
GGTCTTGTCGATCAGGATGATCTGGACGAAGAGCATCAGGGGCTCGCGCCAGCCGAACTGTTCGCCAGGC
TCAAGGCGCGCATGCCCGACGGCGAGGATCTCGTCGTGACCCATGGCGATGCCTGCTTGCCGAATATCAT
GGTGGAAAATGGCCGCTTTTCTGGATTCATCGACTGTGGCCGGCTGGGTGTGGCGGACCGCTATCAGGAC
ATAGCGTTGGCTACCCGTGATATTGCTGAAGAGCTTGGCGGCGAATGGGCTGACCGCTTCCTCGTGCTTT
ACGGTATCGCCGCTCCCGATTCGCAGCGCATCGCCTTCTATCGCCTTCTTGACGAGTTCTTCTGA
